>Addgene plasmid #125754 | Destination Vector | addgene full sequence | sequence record 249039 | Addgene NGS Result
AGTCGGTCTCAAACGCAGTTCGAGTTTATCATTATCAATACTGCCATTTCAAAGAATACGTAAATAATTA
ATAGTAGTGATTTTCCTAACTTTATTTAGTCAAAAAATTAGCCTTTTAATTCTGCTGTAACCCGTACATG
CCCAAAATAGGGGGCGGGTTACACAGAATATATAACATCGTAGGTGTCTGGGTGAACAGTTTATTCCTGG
CATCCACTAAATATAATGGAGCCCGCTTTTTAAGCTGGCATCCAGAAAAAAAAAGAATCCCAGCACCAAA
ATATTGTTTTCTTCACCAACCATCAGTTCATAGGTCCATTCTCTTAGCGCAACTACAGAGAACAGGGGCA
CAAACAGGCAAAAAACGGGCACAACCTCAATGGAGTGATGCAACCTGCCTGGAGTAAATGATGACACAAG
GCAATTGACCCACGCATGTATCTATCTCATTTTCTTACACCTTCTATTACCTTCTGCTCTCTCTGATTTG
GAAAAAGCTGAAAAAAAAGGTTGAAACCAGTTCCCTGAAATTATTCCCCTACTTGACTAATAAGTATATA
AAGACGGTAGGTATTGATTGTAATTCTGTAAATCTATTTCTTAAACTTCTTAAATTCTACTTTTATAGTT
AGTCTTTTTTTTAGTTTTAAAACACCAAGAACTTAGTTTCGAATAAACACACATAAACAAACAAAAGATC
TGCCGAGACGGAAAGTGAAACGTGATTTCATGCGTCATTTTGAACATTTTGTAAATCTTATTTAATAATG
TGTGCGGCAATTCACATTTAATTTATGAATGTTTTCTTAACATCGCGGCAACTCAAGAAACGGCAGGTTC
GGATCTTAGCTACTAGAGAAAGAGGAGAAATACTAGATGCGTAAAGGCGAAGAGCTGTTCACTGGTGTCG
TCCCTATTCTGGTGGAACTGGATGGTGATGTCAACGGTCATAAGTTTTCCGTGCGTGGCGAGGGTGAAGG
TGACGCAACTAATGGTAAACTGACGCTGAAGTTCATCTGTACTACTGGTAAACTGCCGGTTCCTTGGCCG
ACTCTGGTAACGACGCTGACTTATGGTGTTCAGTGCTTTGCTCGTTATCCGGACCATATGAAGCAGCATG
ACTTCTTCAAGTCCGCCATGCCGGAAGGCTATGTGCAGGAACGCACGATTTCCTTTAAGGATGACGGCAC
GTACAAAACGCGTGCGGAAGTGAAATTTGAAGGCGATACCCTGGTAAACCGCATTGAGCTGAAAGGCATT
GACTTTAAAGAGGACGGCAATATCCTGGGCCATAAGCTGGAATACAATTTTAACAGCCACAATGTTTACA
TCACCGCCGATAAACAAAAAAATGGCATTAAAGCGAATTTTAAAATTCGCCACAACGTGGAGGATGGCAG
CGTGCAGCTGGCTGATCACTACCAGCAAAACACTCCAATCGGTGATGGTCCTGTTCTGCTGCCAGACAAT
CACTATCTGAGCACGCAAAGCGTTCTGTCTAAAGATCCGAACGAGAAACGCGATCATATGGTTCTGCTGG
AGTTCGTAACCGCAGCGGGCATCACGCATGGTATGGATGAACTGTACAAATGACCAGGCATCAAATAAAA
CGAAAGGCTCAGTCGAAAGACTGGGCCTTTCGTTTTATCTGTTGTTTGTCGGTGAACGCTCTCTACTAGA
GTCACACTGGCTCACCTTCGGGTGGGCCTTTCTGCGTTTATACGTCTCTATCCGTTCACTGCCGTATAGG
CAGCTCGAGATAAAGCAATCTTGATGAGGATAATGATTTTTTTTTGAATATACATAAATACTACCGTTTT
TCTGCTAGATTTTGTGATGACGTAAATAAGTACATATTACTTTTTAAGCCAAGACAAGATTAAGCATTAA
CTTTACCCTTTTCTTTCTAAGTTTCAATATTAGTTATCACTGTTTAAAAGTTATGGCGAGAACGTCGGCG
GTTAAAATATATTACCCTGAACGGCTGTGAGACCAGACCAATAAAAAACGCCCGGCGGCAACCGAGCGTT
CTGAACAAATCCAGATGGAGTTCTGAGGTCATTACTGGATCTATCAACAGGAGTCCAAGCGAGCTCGATA
TCAAATTACGCCCCGCCCTGCCACTCATCGCAGTACTGTTGTAATTCATTAAGCATTCTGCCGACATGGA
AGCCATCACAAACGGCATGATGAACCTGAATCGCCAGCGGCATCAGCACCTTGTCGCCTTGCGTATAATA
TTTGCCCATGGTGAAAACGGGGGCGAAGAAGTTGTCCATATTGGCCACGTTTAAATCAAAACTGGTGAAA
CTCACCCAGGGATTGGCTGAAACGAAAAACATATTCTCAATAAACCCTTTAGGGAAATAGGCCAGGTTTT
CACCGTAACACGCCACATCTTGCGAATATATGTGTAGAAACTGCCGGAAATCGTCGTGGTATTCACTCCA
GAGCGATGAAAACGTTTCAGTTTGCTCATGGAAAACGGTGTAACAAGGGTGAACACTATCCCATATCACC
AGCTCACCGTCTTTCATTGCCATACGAAATTCCGGATGAGCATTCATCAGGCGGGCAAGAATGTGAATAA
AGGCCGGATAAAACTTGTGCTTATTTTTCTTTACGGTCTTTAAAAAGGCCGTAATATCCAGCTGAACGGT
CTGGTTATAGGTACATTGAGCAACTGACTGAAATGCCTCAAAATGTTCTTTACGATGCCATTGGGATATA
TCAACGGTGGTATATCCAGTGATTTTTTTCTCCATTTTAGCTTCCTTAGCTCCTGAAAATCTCGATAACT
CAAAAAATACGCCCGGTAGTGATCTTATTTCATTATGGTGAAAGTTGGAACCTCTTACGTGCCCGATCAA
TCATGACCAAAATCCCTTAACGTGAGTTTTCGTTCCACTGAGCGTCAGACCCCGTAGAAAAGATCAAAGG
ATCTTCTTGAGATCCTTTTTTTCTGCGCGTAATCTGCTGCTTGCAAACAAAAAAACCACCGCTACCAGCG
GTGGTTTGTTTGCCGGATCAAGAGCTACCAACTCTTTTTCCGAAGGTAACTGGCTTCAGCAGAGCGCAGA
TACCAAATACTGTTCTTCTAGTGTAGCCGTAGTTAGGCCACCACTTCAAGAACTCTGTAGCACCGCCTAC
ATACCTCGCTCTGCTAATCCTGTTACCAGTGGCTGCTGCCAGTGGCGATAAGTCGTGTCTTACCGGGTTG
GACTCAAGACGATAGTTACCGGATAAGGCGCAGCGGTCGGGCTGAACGGGGGGTTCGTGCACACAGCCCA
GCTTGGAGCGAACGACCTACACCGAACTGAGATACCTACAGCGTGAGCTATGAGAAAGCGCCACGCTTCC
CGAAGGGAGAAAGGCGGACAGGTATCCGGTAAGCGGCAGGGTCGGAACAGGAGAGCGCACGAGGGAGCTT
CCAGGGGGAAACGCCTGGTATCTTTATAGTCCTGTCGGGTTTCGCCACCTCTGACTTGAGCGTCGATTTT
TGTGATGCTCGTCAGGGGGGCGGAGCCTATGGAAAAACGCCAGCAACGCGGCCTTTTTACGGTTCCTGGC
CTTTTGCTGGCCTTTTGCTCACATGTTCTTTCCTGCGTTATCCCCTGATTCTGTGGATAACCGT
Features (pLannotate 1.2.2; 8 found; start..end, strand, type, name):
     29..695     +  promoter       GAP promoter: S. cerevisiae TDH3; promoter for glyceraldehyde-3-phosphate dehydrogenase
    877..1590    +  CDS            superfolder GFP: GFP variant that folds robustly even when fused to poorly folded proteins (Pédelacq et al., 2006)
   1602..1673    +  terminator     rrnB T1 terminator: transcription terminator T1 from the E. coli rrnB gene
   1689..1716    +  terminator     T7Te terminator: phage T7 early transcription terminator
   2001..2035    -  terminator     lambda t0 terminator: minimal transcription terminator from phage lambda (Scholtissek and Grosse, 1987)
   2109..2765    -  CDS            cat: CAT_ECOLX - Experimental evidence at protein level: Swiss-Prot protein existence level 1. This enzyme is an effector of chloramphenicol resistance in bacteria. From Escherichia coli. This protein is used as a marker in many commonly used cloning vectors, such as pACYC184.
   2766..2863    -  promoter       cat promoter: promoter of the E. coli cat gene encoding chloramphenicol acetyltransferase
   2947..3535    +  rep_origin     ori: high-copy-number ColE1/pMB1/pBR322/pUC origin of replication
