[The description below was written by a language model from this plasmid's Addgene catalogue record and pLannotate feature annotations shown in this document.]
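Description:
Destination Vector is a small (about 3.6 kb) modular-cloning acceptor plasmid built on the pYTK001 entry-vector backbone of the yeast toolkit and classed as a yeast expression and synthetic biology vector. It is maintained in E. coli through a high-copy ColE1/pUC-type origin and selected with chloramphenicol via the cat gene, which is driven by its native promoter and followed by a lambda t0 terminator. The feature table shows no yeast origin of replication, centromere or yeast selectable marker, so the plasmid as recorded appears to be a bacterial cloning intermediate rather than a construct that replicates autonomously in yeast.

The roughly 2 kb insert is described as pTDH3-GFPdropout-tTDH1. The annotation identifies the strong constitutive S. cerevisiae TDH3 (GAP) promoter, followed downstream by a superfolder GFP coding sequence capped by the bacterial rrnB T1 and T7Te terminators, an arrangement typical of a bacterial GFP cassette used as a visual screening marker. The TDH1 terminator named in the insert is not picked up by the automated annotation, but would be expected in the unannotated region after the GFP cassette. The promoter driving GFP in bacteria and the Type IIS restriction sites that would flank the dropout are likewise not annotated. In a dropout design, correct assembly replaces the GFP cassette, so colonies carrying the desired product lose fluorescence and are easily distinguished from uncut vector.

According to the record, the plasmid receives gRNA fragments in the second round of a hierarchical assembly scheme for rapidly building gRNA arrays in yeast. The assembled array is thereby placed between the TDH3 promoter and the TDH1 terminator.
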