Addgene plasmid #125754: Destination Vector
Purpose: Destination vector for assembling gRNA fragments in the second round of assembly.
Depositing lab: Rodrigo Ledesma-Amaro. Depositing organization: Imperial College London. Publication: Rapid Assembly of gRNA Arrays via Modular Cloning in Yeast. McCarty NS, Shaw WM, Ellis T, Ledesma-Amaro R. ACS Synth Biol. 2019 Apr 2. doi: 10.1021/acssynbio.9b00041. PubMed 30939239.
Backbone
  Vector backbone: pYTK001
  Backbone manufacturer: John Dueber
  Backbone size w/o insert (bp): 1662
  Total vector size (bp): 3635
  Vector type: Yeast Expression, Synthetic Biology
Growth in bacteria
  Bacterial resistance: Chloramphenicol, 25 μg/mL
  Growth temperature: 37°C
  Growth strain: DH5alpha
  Copy number: High Copy
Gene/Insert
  Gene/Insert name: pTDH3-GFPdropout-tTDH1
  Species: S. cerevisiae (budding yeast)
  Insert size (bp): 1973
Terms and licenses: Academic/Nonprofit Terms; Industry Terms: Not Available to Industry
How to cite: Destination Vector was a gift from Rodrigo Ledesma-Amaro (Addgene plasmid # 125754 ; http://n2t.net/addgene:125754 ; RRID:Addgene_125754)
